Addgene plasmid #29769: pET mCherry LIC cloning vector (u-mCherry)
Purpose: (Empty Backbone)
Depositing lab: Scott Gradia. Depositing organization: University of California, Berkeley.
Backbone
  Vector backbone: pET
  Backbone size (bp): 5472
  Vector type: Bacterial Expression
  Promoter: T7
  Tag / fusion protein: mCherry (C terminal on backbone)
Growth in bacteria
  Bacterial resistance: Ampicillin, 100 μg/mL
  Growth temperature: 37°C
  Growth strain: DH5alpha
  Copy number: Low Copy
Gene/Insert
  Gene/Insert name: None
  Tag / fusion protein: mCherry (C terminal on backbone)
  Cloning method: Restriction Enzyme; 5′ cloning site LIC site vuGFP (destroyed during cloning); 3′ cloning site LIC site vuGFP (destroyed during cloning)
  Sequencing primers: 5′ T7 forward; 3′ mCherry reverse (5'gcaccttgaagcgcatgaact)
Terms and licenses: Academic/Nonprofit Terms; Industry Terms: Not Available to Industry
Depositor comments: This plasmid is an empty vector. Your gene can be inserted with a LIC cloning protocol. This plasmid can be used as a single-expression vector, and it is also compatible with our 2-series polycistronic destination vectors (2D, 2E, and 2Z), if co-expression with other genes is desired. mCherry has a excitation max of 587 nm and an emission max of 610 nm. To clone into this vector, add LIC tags to the 5' end of your PCR primers. Forward - 5' TTTAAGAAGGAGATATAGATC3' Reverse - 5' GTTGGAGGATGAGAGGATCCC 3' Do NOT include a stop codon with your reverse primer. Linearize the plasmid with EcoRV, then gel purify. When digesting the DNA with T4 polymerase, use dGTP for the insert and dCTP for your linearized vector. More information on this vector can be found through http://qb3.berkeley.edu/qb3/macrolab/
How to cite: pET mCherry LIC cloning vector (u-mCherry) was a gift from Scott Gradia (Addgene plasmid # 29769 ; http://n2t.net/addgene:29769 ; RRID:Addgene_29769)
