[The description below was written by a language model from this plasmid's Addgene catalogue record and pLannotate feature annotations shown in this document.]
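Description:
pET mCherry LIC cloning vector (u-mCherry) is an empty bacterial expression backbone of about 5.5 kb, built on a pET/pBR322-type framework and designed for ligation-independent cloning (LIC) of a gene of interest as a C-terminal mCherry fusion. It replicates from a ColE1/pMB1-family origin accompanied by the bom region and the rop gene, which keeps copy number low as the record notes, and it is selected with ampicillin through the β-lactamase gene and its native promoter. Two fragments of the tetracycline resistance gene and the tet promoter flank the expression cassette. These appear to be remnants of the pBR322 ancestry, interrupted by the cassette, rather than a functional marker.

The expression unit consists of a T7 promoter, the efficient ribosome binding site from phage T7 gene 10, a mammalian codon-optimized mCherry coding sequence and a T7 terminator. A short annotated match to a gene 10-derived solubility tag lies between mCherry and the terminator, downstream of the reporter. The feature tables do not annotate a lac operator or lacI. The LIC site lies upstream of mCherry. The vector is linearized there, both vector and tailed PCR product are treated with T4 polymerase to create complementary overhangs, and the site is destroyed on insertion. Inserts must omit a stop codon so that translation reads through into mCherry, giving a red fluorescent fusion (excitation maximum 587 nm, emission maximum 610 nm).

Transcription requires a host that supplies T7 RNA polymerase. The plasmid can be used alone for single-protein expression, or its cassette can be transferred to the depositor's compatible polycistronic destination vectors for co-expression. The sequenced and depositor records differ by only three nucleotides and carry the same features.
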