Features (pLannotate 1.2.2; 14 found; start..end, strand, type, name):
    104..208     +  promoter       AmpR promoter: bla
    209..1069    +  CDS            AmpR: β-lactamase; bla; confers resistance to ampicillin, carbenicillin, and related antibiotics
   1240..1828    +  rep_origin     ori: high-copy-number ColE1/pMB1/pBR322/pUC origin of replication
   2014..2156    -  misc_feature   bom: basis of mobility region from pBR322
   2258..2449    -  CDS            rop: Rop protein, which maintains plasmids at low copy number; rop
   2466..2846    +  CDS            YPB1_ECOLX: Protein predicted: Swiss-Prot protein existence level 4. From Escherichia coli.
   3088..3988    -  CDS            TcR (fragment): tetracycline efflux protein; tet; confers resistance to tetracycline
   4010..4028    +  promoter       T7 promoter: promoter for bacteriophage T7 RNA polymerase
   4117..4139    +  RBS            RBS: efficient ribosome binding site from bacteriophage T7 gene 10 (Olins and Rangwala, 1989)
   4180..4887    +  CDS            mCherry: monomeric derivative of DsRed fluorescent protein (Shaner et al., 2004) mammalian codon-optimized
   4965..5014    +  CDS            SET1 (fragment): solubility-enhancement tag derived from T7 phage gene 10B
   5022..5069    +  terminator     T7 terminator: transcription terminator for bacteriophage T7 RNA polymerase
   5095..5387    -  CDS            TcR (fragment): tetracycline efflux protein; tet; confers resistance to tetracycline
   5435..5463    -  promoter       tet promoter: E. coli promoter for tetracycline efflux protein gene
>Addgene plasmid #29769 | pET mCherry LIC cloning vector (u-mCherry) | depositor full sequence | sequence record 13838 | Author sequence
TTCTTGAAGACGAAAGGGCCTCGTGATACGCCTATTTTTATAGGTTAATGTCATGATAATAATGGTTTCT
TAGACGTCAGGTGGCACTTTTCGGGGAAATGTGCGCGGAACCCCTATTTGTTTATTTTTCTAAATACATT
CAAATATGTATCCGCTCATGAGACAATAACCCTGATAAATGCTTCAATAACATTGAAAAAGGAAGAGTAT
GAGTATTCAACATTTCCGTGTCGCCCTTATTCCCTTTTTTGCGGCATTTTGCCTTCCTGTTTTTGCTCAC
CCAGAAACGCTGGTGAAAGTAAAAGATGCTGAAGATCAGTTGGGTGCACGAGTGGGTTACATCGAACTGG
ATCTCAACAGCGGTAAGATCCTTGAGAGTTTTCGCCCCGAAGAACGTTTTCCAATGATGAGCACTTTTAA
AGTTCTGCTATGTGGCGCGGTATTATCCCGTGTTGACGCCGGGCAAGAGCAACTCGGTCGCCGCATACAC
TATTCTCAGAATGACTTGGTTGAGTACTCACCAGTCACAGAAAAGCATCTTACGGATGGCATGACAGTAA
GAGAATTATGCAGTGCTGCCATAACCATGAGTGATAACACTGCGGCCAACTTACTTCTGACAACGATCGG
AGGACCGAAGGAGCTAACCGCTTTTTTGCACAACATGGGGGATCATGTAACTCGCCTTGATCGTTGGGAA
CCGGAGCTGAATGAAGCCATACCAAACGACGAGCGTGACACCACGATGCCTGCAGCAATGGCAACAACGT
TGCGCAAACTATTAACTGGCGAACTACTTACTCTAGCTTCCCGGCAACAATTAATAGACTGGATGGAGGC
GGATAAAGTTGCAGGACCACTTCTGCGCTCGGCCCTTCCGGCTGGCTGGTTTATTGCTGATAAATCTGGA
GCCGGTGAGCGTGGGTCTCGCGGTATCATTGCAGCACTGGGGCCAGATGGTAAGCCCTCCCGTATCGTAG
TTATCTACACGACGGGGAGTCAGGCAACTATGGATGAACGAAATAGACAGATCGCTGAGATAGGTGCCTC
ACTGATTAAGCATTGGTAACTGTCAGACCAAGTTTACTCATATATACTTTAGATTGATTTAAAACTTCAT
TTTTAATTTAAAAGGATCTAGGTGAAGATCCTTTTTGATAATCTCATGACCAAAATCCCTTAACGTGAGT
TTTCGTTCCACTGAGCGTCAGACCCCGTAGAAAAGATCAAAGGATCTTCTTGAGATCCTTTTTTTCTGCG
CGTAATCTGCTGCTTGCAAACAAAAAAACCACCGCTACCAGCGGTGGTTTGTTTGCCGGATCAAGAGCTA
CCAACTCTTTTTCCGAAGGTAACTGGCTTCAGCAGAGCGCAGATACCAAATACTGTCCTTCTAGTGTAGC
CGTAGTTAGGCCACCACTTCAAGAACTCTGTAGCACCGCCTACATACCTCGCTCTGCTAATCCTGTTACC
AGTGGCTGCTGCCAGTGGCGATAAGTCGTGTCTTACCGGGTTGGACTCAAGACGATAGTTACCGGATAAG
GCGCAGCGGTCGGGCTGAACGGGGGGTTCGTGCACACAGCCCAGCTTGGAGCGAACGACCTACACCGAAC
TGAGATACCTACAGCGTGAGCTATGAGAAAGCGCCACGCTTCCCGAAGGGAGAAAGGCGGACAGGTATCC
GGTAAGCGGCAGGGTCGGAACAGGAGAGCGCACGAGGGAGCTTCCAGGGGGAAACGCCTGGTATCTTTAT
AGTCCTGTCGGGTTTCGCCACCTCTGACTTGAGCGTCGATTTTTGTGATGCTCGTCAGGGGGGCGGAGCC
TATGGAAAAACGCCAGCAACGCGGCCTTTTTACGGTTCCTGGCCTTTTGCTGGCCTTTTGCTCACATGTT
CTTTCCTGCGTTATCCCCTGATTCTGTGGATAACCGTATTACCGCCTTTGAGTGAGCTGATACCGCTCGC
CGCAGCCGAACGACCGAGCGCAGCGAGTCAGTGAGCGAGGAAGCGGAAGAGCGCCTGATGCGGTATTTTC
TCCTTACGCATCTGTGCGGTATTTCACACCGCATATATGGTGCACTCTCAGTACAATCTGCTCTGATGCC
GCATAGTTAAGCCAGTATACACTCCGCTATCGCTACGTGACTGGGTCATGGCTGCGCCCCGACACCCGCC
AACACCCGCTGACGCGCCCTGACGGGCTTGTCTGCTCCCGGCATCCGCTTACAGACAAGCTGTGACCGTC
TCCGGGAGCTGCATGTGTCAGAGGTTTTCACCGTCATCACCGAAACGCGCGAGGCAGCTGCGGTAAAGCT
CATCAGCGTGGTCGTGAAGCGATTCACAGATGTCTGCCTGTTCATCCGCGTCCAGCTCGTTGAGTTTCTC
CAGAAGCGTTAATGTCTGGCTTCTGATAAAGCGGGCCATGTTAAGGGCGGTTTTTTCCTGTTTGGTCACT
GATGCCTCCGTGTAAGGGGGATTTCTGTTCATGGGGGTAATGATACCGATGAAACGAGAGAGGATGCTCA
CGATACGGGTTACTGATGATGAACATGCCCGGTTACTGGAACGTTGTGAGGGTAAACAACTGGCGGTATG
GATGCGGCGGGACCAGAGAAAAATCACTCAGGGTCAATGCCAGCGCTTCGTTAATACAGATGTAGGTGTT
CCACAGGGTAGCCAGCAGCATCCTGCGATGCAGATCCGGAACATAATGGTGCAGGGCGCTGACTTCCGCG
TTTCCAGACTTTACGAAACACGGAAACCGAAGACCATTCATGTTGTTGCTCAGGTCGCAGACGTTTTGCA
GCAGCAGTCGCTTCACGTTCGCTCGCGTATCGGTGATTCATTCTGCTAACCAGTAAGGCAACCCCGCCAG
CCTAGCCGGGTCCTCAACGACAGGAGCACGATCATGCGCACCCGTGGCCAGGACCCAACGCTGCCCGAGA
TGCGCCGCGTGCGGCTGCTGGAGATGGCGGACGCGATGGATATGTTCTGCCAAGGGTTGGTTTGCGCATT
CACAGTTCTCCGCAAGAATTGATTGGCTCCAATTCTTGGAGTGGTGAATCCGTTAGCGAGGTGCCGCCGG
CTTCCATTCAGGTCGAGGTGGCCCGGCTCCATGCACCGCGACGCAACGCGGGGAGGCAGACAAGGTATAG
GGCGGCGCCTACAATCCATGCCAACCCGTTCCATGTGCTCGCCGAGGCGGCATAAATCGCCGTGACGATC
AGCGGTCCAGTGATCGAAGTTAGGCTGGTAAGAGCCGCGAGCGATCCTTGAAGCTGTCCCTGATGGTCGT
CATCTACCTGCCTGGACAGCATGGCCTGCAACGCGGGCATCCCGATGCCGCCGGAAGCGAGAAGAATCAT
AATGGGGAAGGCCATCCAGCCTCGCGTCGCGAACGCCAGCAAGACGTAGCCCAGCGCGTCGGCCGCCATG
CCGGCGATAATGGCCTGCTTCTCGCCGAAACGTTTGGTGGCGGGACCAGTGACGAAGGCTTGAGCGAGGG
CGTGCAAGATTCCGAATACCGCAAGCGACAGGCCGATCATCGTCGCGCTCCAGCGAAAGCGGTCCTCGCC
GAAAATGACCCAGAGCGCTGCCGGCACCTGTCCTACGAGTTGCATGATAAAGAAGACAGTCATAAGTGCG
GCGACGATAGTCATGCCCCGCGCCCACCGGAAGGAGCTGACTGGGTTGAAGGCTCTCAAGGGCATCGGTC
GACGCTCTCCCTTATGCGACTCCTGCATTAGGAAGCAGCCCAGTAGTAGGTTGAGGCCGTTGAGCACCGC
CGCCGCAAGGAATGGTGCATGCAAGGAGATGGCGCCCAACAGTCCCCCGGCCACGGGGCCTGCCACCATA
CCCACGCCGAAACAAGCGCTCATGAGCCCGAAGTGGCGAGCCCGATCTTCCCCATCGGTGATGTCGGCGA
TATAGGCGCCAGCAACCGCACCTGTGGCGCCGGTGATGCCGGCCACGATGCGTCCGGCGTAGAGGATCGA
GATCTCGATCCCGCGAAATTAATACGACTCACTATAGGGAGACCACAACGGTTTCCCTCTAGTGCCGGCT
CCGGAGAGCTCTTTAATTAAGCGGCCGCCCTGCAGGACTCGAGTTCTAGAAATAATTTTGTTTAACTTTA
AGAAGGAGATATAGATATCCTCTCATCCTCCAACGGCAGCAGCGGATCCGTGAGCAAGGGCGAGGAGGAT
AACATGGCCATCATCAAGGAGTTCATGCGCTTCAAGGTGCACATGGAGGGCTCCGTGAACGGCCACGAGT
TCGAGATCGAGGGCGAGGGCGAGGGCCGCCCCTACGAGGGCACCCAGACCGCCAAGCTGAAGGTGACCAA
GGGTGGCCCCCTGCCCTTCGCCTGGGACATCCTGTCCCCTCAGTTCATGTACGGCTCCAAGGCCTACGTG
AAGCACCCCGCCGACATCCCCGACTACTTGAAGCTGTCCTTCCCCGAGGGCTTCAAGTGGGAGCGCGTGA
TGAACTTCGAGGACGGCGGCGTGGTGACCGTGACCCAGGACTCCTCCCTCCAGGACGGCGAGTTCATCTA
CAAGGTGAAGCTGCGCGGCACCAACTTCCCCTCCGACGGCCCCGTAATGCAGAAGAAGACCATGGGCTGG
GAGGCCTCCTCCGAGCGGATGTACCCCGAGGACGGCGCCCTGAAGGGCGAGATCAAGCAGAGGCTGAAGC
TGAAGGACGGCGGCCACTACGACGCTGAGGTCAAGACCACCTACAAGGCCAAGAAGCCCGTGCAGCTGCC
CGGCGCCTACAACGTCAACATCAAGTTGGACATCACCTCCCACAACGAGGACTACACCATCGTGGAACAG
TACGAACGCGCCGAGGGCCGCCACTCCACCGGCGGCATGGACGAGCTGTACAAGTAGTAACCAACTCCAT
AAGGATCCGCGATCGCGGCGCGCCACCTGGTGGCCGGCCGGTACCACGCGTGCGCGCTGATCCGGCTGCT
AACAAAGCCCGAAAGGAAGCTGAGTTGGCTGCTGCCACCGCTGAGCAATAACTAGCATAACCCCTTGGGG
CCTCTAAACGGGTCTTGAGGGGTTTTTTGCTGAAAGGAGGAACTATATCCGGACATCCACAGGACGGGTG
TGGTCGCCATGATCGCGTAGTCGATAGTGGCTCCAAGTAGCGAAGCGAGCAGGACTGGGCGGCGGCCAAA
GCGGTCGGACAGTGCTCCGAGAACGGGTGCGCATAGAAATTGCATCAACGCATATAGCGCTAGCAGCACG
CCATAGTGACTGGCGATGCTGTCGGAATGGACGACATCCCGCAAGAGGCCCGGCAGTACCGGCATAACCA
AGCCTATGCCTACAGCATCCAGGGTGACGGTGCCGAGGATGACGATGAGCGCATTGTTAGATTTCATACA
CGGTGCCTGACTGCGTTAGCAATTTAACTGTGATAAACTACCGCATTAAAGCTTATCGATGATAAGCTGT
CAAACATGAGAA
