Features (pLannotate 1.2.2; 14 found; start..end, strand, type, name):
      1..19      +  promoter       T7 promoter: promoter for bacteriophage T7 RNA polymerase
    108..130     +  RBS            RBS: efficient ribosome binding site from bacteriophage T7 gene 10 (Olins and Rangwala, 1989)
    171..878     +  CDS            mCherry: monomeric derivative of DsRed fluorescent protein (Shaner et al., 2004) mammalian codon-optimized
    956..1005    +  CDS            SET1 (fragment): solubility-enhancement tag derived from T7 phage gene 10B
   1013..1060    +  terminator     T7 terminator: transcription terminator for bacteriophage T7 RNA polymerase
   1086..1378    -  CDS            TcR (fragment): tetracycline efflux protein; tet; confers resistance to tetracycline
   1426..1454    -  promoter       tet promoter: E. coli promoter for tetracycline efflux protein gene
   1567..1671    +  promoter       AmpR promoter: bla
   1672..2532    +  CDS            AmpR: β-lactamase; bla; confers resistance to ampicillin, carbenicillin, and related antibiotics
   2703..3291    +  rep_origin     ori: high-copy-number ColE1/pMB1/pBR322/pUC origin of replication
   3477..3616    -  misc_feature   bom: basis of mobility region from pBR322
   3718..3909    -  CDS            rop: Rop protein, which maintains plasmids at low copy number; rop
   3926..4306    +  CDS            YPB1_ECOLX: Protein predicted: Swiss-Prot protein existence level 4. From Escherichia coli.
   4548..5448    -  CDS            TcR (fragment): tetracycline efflux protein; tet; confers resistance to tetracycline
>Addgene plasmid #29769 | pET mCherry LIC cloning vector (u-mCherry) | addgene full sequence | sequence record 211954 | Addgene NGS Result
TAATACGACTCACTATAGGGAGACCACAACGGTTTCCCTCTAGTGCCGGCTCCGGAGAGCTCTTTAATTA
AGCGGCCGCCCTGCAGGACTCGAGTTCTAGAAATAATTTTGTTTAACTTTAAGAAGGAGATATAGATATC
CTCTCATCCTCCAACGGCAGCAGCGGATCCGTGAGCAAGGGCGAGGAGGATAACATGGCCATCATCAAGG
AGTTCATGCGCTTCAAGGTGCACATGGAGGGCTCCGTGAACGGCCACGAGTTCGAGATCGAGGGCGAGGG
CGAGGGCCGCCCCTACGAGGGCACCCAGACCGCCAAGCTGAAGGTGACCAAGGGTGGCCCCCTGCCCTTC
GCCTGGGACATCCTGTCCCCTCAGTTCATGTACGGCTCCAAGGCCTACGTGAAGCACCCCGCCGACATCC
CCGACTACTTGAAGCTGTCCTTCCCCGAGGGCTTCAAGTGGGAGCGCGTGATGAACTTCGAGGACGGCGG
CGTGGTGACCGTGACCCAGGACTCCTCCCTCCAGGACGGCGAGTTCATCTACAAGGTGAAGCTGCGCGGC
ACCAACTTCCCCTCCGACGGCCCCGTAATGCAGAAGAAGACCATGGGCTGGGAGGCCTCCTCCGAGCGGA
TGTACCCCGAGGACGGCGCCCTGAAGGGCGAGATCAAGCAGAGGCTGAAGCTGAAGGACGGCGGCCACTA
CGACGCTGAGGTCAAGACCACCTACAAGGCCAAGAAGCCCGTGCAGCTGCCCGGCGCCTACAACGTCAAC
ATCAAGTTGGACATCACCTCCCACAACGAGGACTACACCATCGTGGAACAGTACGAACGCGCCGAGGGCC
GCCACTCCACCGGCGGCATGGACGAGCTGTACAAGTAGTAACCAACTCCATAAGGATCCGCGATCGCGGC
GCGCCACCTGGTGGCCGGCCGGTACCACGCGTGCGCGCTGATCCGGCTGCTAACAAAGCCCGAAAGGAAG
CTGAGTTGGCTGCTGCCACCGCTGAGCAATAACTAGCATAACCCCTTGGGGCCTCTAAACGGGTCTTGAG
GGGTTTTTTGCTGAAAGGAGGAACTATATCCGGACATCCACAGGACGGGTGTGGTCGCCATGATCGCGTA
GTCGATAGTGGCTCCAAGTAGCGAAGCGAGCAGGACTGGGCGGCGGCCAAAGCGGTCGGACAGTGCTCCG
AGAACGGGTGCGCATAGAAATTGCATCAACGCATATAGCGCTAGCAGCACGCCATAGTGACTGGCGATGC
TGTCGGAATGGACGACATCCCGCAAGAGGCCCGGCAGTACCGGCATAACCAAGCCTATGCCTACAGCATC
CAGGGTGACGGTGCCGAGGATGACGATGAGCGCATTGTTAGATTTCATACACGGTGCCTGACTGCGTTAG
CAATTTAACTGTGATAAACTACCGCATTAAAGCTTATCGATGATAAGCTGTCAAACATGAGAATTCTTGA
AGACGAAAGGGCCTCGTGATACGCCTATTTTTATAGGTTAATGTCATGATAATAATGGTTTCTTAGACGT
CAGGTGGCACTTTTCGGGGAAATGTGCGCGGAACCCCTATTTGTTTATTTTTCTAAATACATTCAAATAT
GTATCCGCTCATGAGACAATAACCCTGATAAATGCTTCAATAACATTGAAAAAGGAAGAGTATGAGTATT
CAACATTTCCGTGTCGCCCTTATTCCCTTTTTTGCGGCATTTTGCCTTCCTGTTTTTGCTCACCCAGAAA
CGCTGGTGAAAGTAAAAGATGCTGAAGATCAGTTGGGTGCACGAGTGGGTTACATCGAACTGGATCTCAA
CAGCGGTAAGATCCTTGAGAGTTTTCGCCCCGAAGAACGTTTTCCAATGATGAGCACTTTTAAAGTTCTG
CTATGTGGCGCGGTATTATCCCGTGTTGACGCCGGGCAAGAGCAACTCGGTCGCCGCATACACTATTCTC
AGAATGACTTGGTTGAGTACTCACCAGTCACAGAAAAGCATCTTACGGATGGCATGACAGTAAGAGAATT
ATGCAGTGCTGCCATAACCATGAGTGATAACACTGCGGCCAACTTACTTCTGACAACGATCGGAGGACCG
AAGGAGCTAACCGCTTTTTTGCACAACATGGGGGATCATGTAACTCGCCTTGATCGTTGGGAACCGGAGC
TGAATGAAGCCATACCAAACGACGAGCGTGACACCACGATGCCTGCAGCAATGGCAACAACGTTGCGCAA
ACTATTAACTGGCGAACTACTTACTCTAGCTTCCCGGCAACAATTAATAGACTGGATGGAGGCGGATAAA
GTTGCAGGACCACTTCTGCGCTCGGCCCTTCCGGCTGGCTGGTTTATTGCTGATAAATCTGGAGCCGGTG
AGCGTGGGTCTCGCGGTATCATTGCAGCACTGGGGCCAGATGGTAAGCCCTCCCGTATCGTAGTTATCTA
CACGACGGGGAGTCAGGCAACTATGGATGAACGAAATAGACAGATCGCTGAGATAGGTGCCTCACTGATT
AAGCATTGGTAACTGTCAGACCAAGTTTACTCATATATACTTTAGATTGATTTAAAACTTCATTTTTAAT
TTAAAAGGATCTAGGTGAAGATCCTTTTTGATAATCTCATGACCAAAATCCCTTAACGTGAGTTTTCGTT
CCACTGAGCGTCAGACCCCGTAGAAAAGATCAAAGGATCTTCTTGAGATCCTTTTTTTCTGCGCGTAATC
TGCTGCTTGCAAACAAAAAAACCACCGCTACCAGCGGTGGTTTGTTTGCCGGATCAAGAGCTACCAACTC
TTTTTCCGAAGGTAACTGGCTTCAGCAGAGCGCAGATACCAAATACTGTCCTTCTAGTGTAGCCGTAGTT
AGGCCACCACTTCAAGAACTCTGTAGCACCGCCTACATACCTCGCTCTGCTAATCCTGTTACCAGTGGCT
GCTGCCAGTGGCGATAAGTCGTGTCTTACCGGGTTGGACTCAAGACGATAGTTACCGGATAAGGCGCAGC
GGTCGGGCTGAACGGGGGGTTCGTGCACACAGCCCAGCTTGGAGCGAACGACCTACACCGAACTGAGATA
CCTACAGCGTGAGCTATGAGAAAGCGCCACGCTTCCCGAAGGGAGAAAGGCGGACAGGTATCCGGTAAGC
GGCAGGGTCGGAACAGGAGAGCGCACGAGGGAGCTTCCAGGGGGAAACGCCTGGTATCTTTATAGTCCTG
TCGGGTTTCGCCACCTCTGACTTGAGCGTCGATTTTTGTGATGCTCGTCAGGGGGGCGGAGCCTATGGAA
AAACGCCAGCAACGCGGCCTTTTTACGGTTCCTGGCCTTTTGCTGGCCTTTTGCTCACATGTTCTTTCCT
GCGTTATCCCCTGATTCTGTGGATAACCGTATTACCGCCTTTGAGTGAGCTGATACCGCTCGCCGCAGCC
GAACGACCGAGCGCAGCGAGTCAGTGAGCGAGGAAGCGGAAGAGCGCCTGATGCGGTATTTTCTCCTTAC
GCATCTGTGCGGTATTTCACACCGCAATGGTGCACTCTCAGTACAATCTGCTCTGATGCCGCATAGTTAA
GCCAGTATACACTCCGCTATCGCTACGTGACTGGGTCATGGCTGCGCCCCGACACCCGCCAACACCCGCT
GACGCGCCCTGACGGGCTTGTCTGCTCCCGGCATCCGCTTACAGACAAGCTGTGACCGTCTCCGGGAGCT
GCATGTGTCAGAGGTTTTCACCGTCATCACCGAAACGCGCGAGGCAGCTGCGGTAAAGCTCATCAGCGTG
GTCGTGAAGCGATTCACAGATGTCTGCCTGTTCATCCGCGTCCAGCTCGTTGAGTTTCTCCAGAAGCGTT
AATGTCTGGCTTCTGATAAAGCGGGCCATGTTAAGGGCGGTTTTTTCCTGTTTGGTCACTGATGCCTCCG
TGTAAGGGGGATTTCTGTTCATGGGGGTAATGATACCGATGAAACGAGAGAGGATGCTCACGATACGGGT
TACTGATGATGAACATGCCCGGTTACTGGAACGTTGTGAGGGTAAACAACTGGCGGTATGGATGCGGCGG
GACCAGAGAAAAATCACTCAGGGTCAATGCCAGCGCTTCGTTAATACAGATGTAGGTGTTCCACAGGGTA
GCCAGCAGCATCCTGCGATGCAGATCCGGAACATAATGGTGCAGGGCGCTGACTTCCGCGTTTCCAGACT
TTACGAAACACGGAAACCGAAGACCATTCATGTTGTTGCTCAGGTCGCAGACGTTTTGCAGCAGCAGTCG
CTTCACGTTCGCTCGCGTATCGGTGATTCATTCTGCTAACCAGTAAGGCAACCCCGCCAGCCTAGCCGGG
TCCTCAACGACAGGAGCACGATCATGCGCACCCGTGGCCAGGACCCAACGCTGCCCGAGATGCGCCGCGT
GCGGCTGCTGGAGATGGCGGACGCGATGGATATGTTCTGCCAAGGGTTGGTTTGCGCATTCACAGTTCTC
CGCAAGAATTGATTGGCTCCAATTCTTGGAGTGGTGAATCCGTTAGCGAGGTGCCGCCGGCTTCCATTCA
GGTCGAGGTGGCCCGGCTCCATGCACCGCGACGCAACGCGGGGAGGCAGACAAGGTATAGGGCGGCGCCT
ACAATCCATGCCAACCCGTTCCATGTGCTCGCCGAGGCGGCATAAATCGCCGTGACGATCAGCGGTCCAA
TGATCGAAGTTAGGCTGGTAAGAGCCGCGAGCGATCCTTGAAGCTGTCCCTGATGGTCGTCATCTACCTG
CCTGGACAGCATGGCCTGCAACGCGGGCATCCCGATGCCGCCGGAAGCGAGAAGAATCATAATGGGGAAG
GCCATCCAGCCTCGCGTCGCGAACGCCAGCAAGACGTAGCCCAGCGCGTCGGCCGCCATGCCGGCGATAA
TGGCCTGCTTCTCGCCGAAACGTTTGGTGGCGGGACCAGTGACGAAGGCTTGAGCGAGGGCGTGCAAGAT
TCCGAATACCGCAAGCGACAGGCCGATCATCGTCGCGCTCCAGCGAAAGCGGTCCTCGCCGAAAATGACC
CAGAGCGCTGCCGGCACCTGTCCTACGAGTTGCATGATAAAGAAGACAGTCATAAGTGCGGCGACGATAG
TCATGCCCCGCGCCCACCGGAAGGAGCTGACTGGGTTGAAGGCTCTCAAGGGCATCGGTCGACGCTCTCC
CTTATGCGACTCCTGCATTAGGAAGCAGCCCAGTAGTAGGTTGAGGCCGTTGAGCACCGCCGCCGCAAGG
AATGGTGCATGCAAGGAGATGGCGCCCAACAGTCCCCCGGCCACGGGGCCTGCCACCATACCCACGCCGA
AACAAGCGCTCATGAGCCCGAAGTGGCGAGCCCGATCTTCCCCATCGGTGATGTCGGCGATATAGGCGCC
AGCAACCGCACCTGTGGCGCCGGTGATGCCGGCCACGATGCGTCCGGCGTAGAGGATCGAGATCTCGATC
CCGCGAAAT
