>Addgene plasmid #29769 | pET mCherry LIC cloning vector (u-mCherry) | addgene partial sequence | sequence record 52546 | pBRrevBam 5'-GGTGATGTCGGCGATATAGG-3'
CGGCCACGATGCGTCCGGCGTAGAGGATCGAGATCTCGATCCCGCGAAATTAATACGACTCACTATAGGG
AGACCACAACGGTTTCCCTCTAGTGCCGGCTCCGGAGAGCTCTTTAATTAAGCGGCCGCCCTGCAGGACT
CGAGTTCTAGAAATAATTTTGTTTAACTTTAAGAAGGAGATATAGATATCCTCTCATCCTCCAACGGCAG
CAGCGGATCCGTGAGCAAGGGCGAGGAGGATAACATGGCCATCATCAAGGAGTTCATGCGCTTCAAGGTG
CACATGGAGGGCTCCGTGAACGGCCACGAGTTCGAGATCGAGGGCGAGGGCGAGGGCCGCCCCTACGAGG
GCACCCAGACCGCCAAGCTGAAGGTGACCAAGGGTGGCCCCCTGCCCTTCGCCTGGGACATCCTGTCCCC
TCAGTTCATGTACGGCTCCAAGGCCTACGTGAAGCACCCCGCCGACATCCCCGACTACTTGAAGCTGTCC
TTCCCCGAGGGCTTCAAGTGGGAGCGCGTGATGAACTTCGAGGACGGCGGCGTGGTGACCGTGACCCAGG
ACTCCTCCCTCCAGGACGGCGAGTTCATCTACAAGGTGAAGCTGCGCGGCACCAACTTCCCCTCCGACGG
CCCCGTAATGCAGAAGAAGACCATGGGCTGGGAGGCCTCCTCCGAGCGGATGTACCCCGAGGACGGCGCC
CTGAAGGGCGAGATCAAGCAGAGGCTGAAGCTGAAGGACGGCGGCCACTACGACGCTGAGGTCAAGACCA
CCTACAAGGCCAAGAAGCCCGTGCAGCTGCCCGGCGCCTACAACGTCAACATCAAGTTGGACATCACCTC
CCACAACGAGGACTACACCATCGTGGAACAGTACGAACGCGCCGAGGGCCGCCACTCCACCGGCGGCATG
GACGAGCTGTACAAGTAGTAACCAACTCCATAAGGATCCGCGA
